>Addgene plasmid #40055 | pEGFP-C1 Slp2-a E11A/R32A | addgene partial sequence | sequence record 54613 | EGFP-C 5'-CATGGTCCTGCTGGAGTTCGTG-3'
TCCGGACTCAGATCCATGATCGACTTAAGTTTCCTGACAGAGGAGGCGCAAGACGCCATCTTAAAGGTTC
TGCAGAGGGATGCTGCCCTGAAGAGGGCTGAAGAGGAGGCAGTCAGACATCTGCCTGAAAAAATTAAGGA
TGACCAACAACTAAAGAATATGAGTGGCCAATGGTTTTATGAAGCTAAGGCAAAAAGACACAGGGACAAA
ATCCACGGTGCTGACATCATCAGAGCATCCATGAGAAGGAAGAAGCTCCCAGCGGCAGCTGAGCAGAATA
AGGACACAGCAATGAGGGCAAAGGAGAGCTGGGTGAATAATGTTAACAAAGATGCTGTCCTTCCTCCAGA
GATAGCTGTTGTGGAAGAGCCAGAAGATGACACAGATCCCGCAGGCCCAAGTTCCAGTTTGGTGGATCCA
GCTTCCAGTGTGATTGATATGTCCCAGGAAAGTACGAGGACTCCAGCTGTGTCTCTGCCCAAGCAAAGGA
AGAATCCATTCAACAGCCCCAAGCTGCCGGAAGATCACTCCTTGCAACAAACCAAACCCGAGCAGTCAAA
AACTGGAAAAGCTGGTTTATTTCAGATTTCAAAAGAGGGTGAGTTGTCAGAATCAAAAGAAAAGTCATCT
ATCCCAGATATGCCACGTCAGCAGTTAGAGAAACCAAAGCAAACTGTATCCACAGAGCCTGAAAATGCGT
CTCATACCAAAGCTCCAATCCCCAAAGCCAGAAAACTGATCTACAAATCAAGTGACTTAGAGAAAGATGA
TAACCAGTCTTTTC
