[The description below was written by a language model from this plasmid's Addgene catalogue record.]
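Description:
pEGFP-C1 Slp2-a E11A/R32A is a mammalian expression plasmid built on the Clontech pEGFP-C1 backbone (about 4.7 kb), carrying a roughly 2.7 kb insert for a total size of about 7.4 kb. It is maintained in E. coli as a high-copy plasmid under kanamycin selection. The same backbone provides neomycin resistance, so transfected mammalian cells can be selected with G418, for example to derive stable lines.

The insert is the mouse Sytl2 coding sequence for synaptotagmin-like protein 2-a (Slp2-a, also called exophilin4). It was derived in part from a commercial cDNA clone and placed between the XhoI and XmaI sites of the multiple cloning site, both of which remain intact. Expression is driven by the CMV promoter, and because the cloning site lies downstream of EGFP in this backbone, the protein is produced as an N-terminally EGFP-tagged fusion that can be followed by fluorescence microscopy. The insert carries two point substitutions, glutamate 11 to alanine and arginine 32 to alanine. The record does not state their functional consequence, although their position near the N-terminus suggests they were designed to disrupt an interaction mediated by that region of the protein.

The associated study concerns how synaptotagmin-like proteins direct the formation of a single apical membrane domain in epithelial cells. This construct is therefore most plausibly used as a mutant counterpart to wild-type EGFP-Slp2-a, allowing localisation and function to be compared in such cells. No feature table was supplied, so details beyond the catalogue fields cannot be confirmed.
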