Addgene plasmid #40055: pEGFP-C1 Slp2-a E11A/R32A
Depositing lab: Fernando Martin-Belmonte. Depositing organization: Centro de Biologia Molecular Severo Ochoa. Publication: Synaptotagmin-like proteins control the formation of a single apical membrane domain in epithelial cells. Galvez-Santisteban M, Rodriguez-Fraticelli AE, Bryant DM, Vergarajauregui S, Yasuda T, Banon-Rodriguez I, Bernascone I, Datta A, Spivak N, Young K, Slim CL, Brakeman PR, Fukuda M, Mostov KE, Martin-Belmonte F. Nat Cell Biol. 2012 Jul 22. doi: 10.1038/ncb2541. PubMed 22820376.
Backbone
  Vector backbone: pEGFP-C1
  Backbone manufacturer: Clontech
  Backbone size w/o insert (bp): 4700
  Total vector size (bp): 7400
  Vector type: Mammalian Expression
  Selectable markers: Neomycin (select with G418)
Growth in bacteria
  Bacterial resistance: Kanamycin, 50 μg/mL
  Growth temperature: 37°C
  Growth strain: DH5alpha
  Copy number: High Copy
Gene/Insert
  Gene/Insert name: Slp2-a E11A/R32A (alt names: Synaptotagmin-like protein 2-a; Slp2-a E11A/R32A; Exophilin4)
  Species: M. musculus (mouse)
  Insert size (bp): 2732
  Mutation: Glutamate 11 to Alanine, Arginine 32 to Alanine
  Entrez Gene: Sytl2 (a.k.a. AI266830, S, Sl, Slp, Slp2, mKIAA1597)
  Promoter: CMV promoter
  Tag / fusion protein: EGFP (N terminal on backbone)
  Cloning method: Restriction Enzyme; 5′ cloning site XhoI (not destroyed); 3′ cloning site XmaI (not destroyed)
  Sequencing primers: 5′ CATGGTCCTGCTGGAGTTCG; 3′ GATGAGTTTGGACAAACCACAAC
Resource information
  A portion of this plasmid was derived from a plasmid made by: Open Biosystems cDNA clone
Terms and licenses: Academic/Nonprofit Terms; Industry Terms: Not Available to Industry
How to cite: pEGFP-C1 Slp2-a E11A/R32A was a gift from Fernando Martin-Belmonte (Addgene plasmid # 40055 ; http://n2t.net/addgene:40055 ; RRID:Addgene_40055)
